Addgene plasmid #226141: pAAV_CK8e_Cas9_miniPA
Purpose: AAV construct for HITI insert with CK8e promoter and SpCas9
Depositing lab: Christopher Nelson. Depositing organization: University of Arkansas. Publication: Precision and efficacy of RNA-guided DNA integration in high-expressing muscle loci. Padmaswari MH, Bulliard G, Agrawal S, Jia MS, Khadgi S, Murach KA, Nelson CE. Mol Ther Nucleic Acids. 2024 Sep 2;35(4):102320. doi: 10.1016/j.omtn.2024.102320. eCollection 2024 Dec 10. PubMed 39398225.
Backbone
  Vector backbone: pAAV
  Total vector size (bp): 7665
  Vector type: Mammalian Expression, AAV, CRISPR
Growth in bacteria
  Bacterial resistance: Ampicillin, 100 μg/mL
  Growth temperature: 37°C
  Growth strain: NEB Stable
  Copy number: High Copy
Gene/Insert
  Gene/Insert name: Cas9
  Species: Streptococcus pyogenes
  Promoter: CK8e
  Cloning method: Gibson Cloning
  Sequencing primers: 5′ T7 promoter
Terms and licenses: Academic/Nonprofit Terms; Industry Terms: Not Available to Industry
Depositor comments: Please visit https://doi.org/10.1101/2024.03.18.582796 for bioRxiv preprint.
How to cite: pAAV_CK8e_Cas9_miniPA was a gift from Christopher Nelson (Addgene plasmid # 226141 ; http://n2t.net/addgene:226141 ; RRID:Addgene_226141)
