[The description below was written by a language model from this plasmid's Addgene catalogue record and pLannotate feature annotations shown in this document.]
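Description:
pAAV_CK8e_Cas9_miniPA is a 7,665 bp AAV transfer plasmid built on a pAAV backbone for delivering Streptococcus pyogenes Cas9 to mammalian cells, classed as a mammalian expression, AAV and CRISPR vector. It is propagated in E. coli as a high-copy plasmid through a ColE1/pUC-type origin and selected with ampicillin via the bla gene and its own promoter. The backbone also carries an f1 phage origin and short remnants of pBR322 bom and rop sequences. The recorded host is a recombination-deficient strain of the kind commonly chosen to keep repeat-rich ITR plasmids intact.

The payload lies between AAV2 inverted terminal repeats, the cis elements needed for replication and packaging of the genome into AAV capsids. The downstream ITR is annotated in full, while the upstream one is detected only as two short fragments, which may reflect annotation or sequencing difficulty across this structured region rather than a real truncation. According to the catalogue, Cas9 is driven by the CK8e promoter, a compact muscle creatine kinase-derived regulatory cassette. It is not annotated in the feature table but would fit in the unannotated interval after the upstream ITR. A T7 promoter sits just ahead of the coding sequence and serves as the sequencing primer site. The Cas9 open reading frame is followed by a C-terminal 3xFLAG tag for detection, and the name implies a minimal polyadenylation signal, also unannotated, which helps keep the large cassette within AAV packaging limits. No guide RNA cassette is annotated, so the guide and the donor are presumably supplied separately. The stated purpose is homology-independent targeted integration (HITI), and the associated work concerns RNA-guided DNA integration at highly expressed muscle loci.
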