Features (pLannotate 1.2.2; 13 found; start..end, strand, type, name):
    928..1516    +  rep_origin     ori: high-copy-number ColE1/pMB1/pBR322/pUC origin of replication
   1589..1616    +  repeat_region  AAV2 ITR (fragment): inverted terminal repeat of adeno-associated virus serotype 2 inverted
   1645..1672    +  repeat_region  AAV2 ITR (fragment): inverted terminal repeat of adeno-associated virus serotype 2 inverted
   2178..2196    +  promoter       T7 promoter: promoter for bacteriophage T7 RNA polymerase
   2243..6343    +  CDS            Cas9: Cas9 (Csn1) endonuclease from the Streptococcus pyogenes Type II CRISPR/Cas system generates RNA-guided double strand breaks in DNA
   6377..6442    +  CDS            3xFLAG: three tandem FLAG® epitope tags, followed by an enterokinase cleavage site
   6505..6645    +  repeat_region  AAV2 ITR: inverted terminal repeat of adeno-associated virus serotype 2 inverted
   6650..6701    -  misc_feature   bom (fragment): basis of mobility region from pBR322
   6720..7175    +  rep_origin     f1 ori (sequence partly withheld): f1 bacteriophage origin of replication; arrow indicates direction of (+) strand synthesis
   7176..7225    -  misc_feature   bom (fragment): basis of mobility region from pBR322
   7327..7362    -  CDS            rop (fragment): Rop protein, which maintains plasmids at low copy number; rop
   7457..7561    +  promoter       AmpR promoter: bla
   7562..757     +  CDS            AmpR (across the origin): β-lactamase; bla; confers resistance to ampicillin, carbenicillin, and related antibiotics
>Addgene plasmid #226141 | pAAV_CK8e_Cas9_miniPA | addgene full sequence | sequence record 471728 | Addgene NGS Result
AGATCAGTTGGGTGCACGAGTGGGTTACATCGAACTGGATCTCAACAGCGGTAAGATCCTTGAGAGTTTT
CGCCCCGAAGAACGTTTTCCAATGATGAGCACTTTTAAAGTTCTGCTATGTGGCGCGGTATTATCCCGTA
TTGACGCCGGGCAAGAGCAACTCGGTCGCCGCATACACTATTCTCAGAATGACTTGGTTGAGTACTCACC
AGTCACAGAAAAGCATCTTACGGATGGCATGACAGTAAGAGAATTATGCAGTGCTGCCATAACCATGAGT
GATAACACTGCGGCCAACTTACTTCTGACAACGATCGGAGGACCGAAGGAGCTAACCGCTTTTTTGCACA
ACATGGGGGATCATGTAACTCGCCTTGATCGTTGGGAACCGGAGCTGAATGAAGCCATACCAAACGACGA
GCGTGACACCACGATGCCTGTAGCAATGGCAACAACGTTGCGCAAACTATTAACTGGCGAACTACTTACT
CTAGCTTCCCGGCAACAATTAATAGACTGGATGGAGGCGGATAAAGTTGCAGGACCACTTCTGCGCTCGG
CCCTTCCGGCTGGCTGGTTTATTGCTGATAAATCTGGAGCCGGTGAGCGTGGAAGCCGCGGTATCATTGC
AGCACTGGGGCCAGATGGTAAGCCCTCCCGTATCGTAGTTATCTACACGACGGGGAGTCAGGCAACTATG
GATGAACGAAATAGACAGATCGCTGAGATAGGTGCCTCACTGATTAAGCATTGGTAACTGTCAGACCAAG
TTTACTCATATATACTTTAGATTGATTTAAAACTTCATTTTTAATTTAAAAGGATCTAGGTGAAGATCCT
TTTTGATAATCTCATGACCAAAATCCCTTAACGTGAGTTTTCGTTCCACTGAGCGTCAGACCCCGTAGAA
AAGATCAAAGGATCTTCTTGAGATCCTTTTTTTCTGCGCGTAATCTGCTGCTTGCAAACAAAAAAACCAC
CGCTACCAGCGGTGGTTTGTTTGCCGGATCAAGAGCTACCAACTCTTTTTCCGAAGGTAACTGGCTTCAG
CAGAGCGCAGATACCAAATACTGTTCTTCTAGTGTAGCCGTAGTTAGGCCACCACTTCAAGAACTCTGTA
GCACCGCCTACATACCTCGCTCTGCTAATCCTGTTACCAGTGGCTGCTGCCAGTGGCGATAAGTCGTGTC
TTACCGGGTTGGACTCAAGACGATAGTTACCGGATAAGGCGCAGCGGTCGGGCTGAACGGGGGGTTCGTG
CACACAGCCCAGCTTGGAGCGAACGACCTACACCGAACTGAGATACCTACAGCGTGAGCTATGAGAAAGC
GCCACGCTTCCCGAAGGGAGAAAGGCGGACAGGTATCCGGTAAGCGGCAGGGTCGGAACAGGAGAGCGCA
CGAGGGAGCTTCCAGGGGGAAACGCCTGGTATCTTTATAGTCCTGTCGGGTTTCGCCACCTCTGACTTGA
GCGTCGATTTTTGTGATGCTCGTCAGGGGGGCGGAGCCTATGGAAAAACGCCAGCAACGCGGCCTTTTTA
CGGTTCCTGGCCTTTTGCTGGCCTTTTGCTCACATGTCCTGCAGGCAGCTGCGCGCTCGCTCGCTCACTG
AGGCCGCCCGGGCGTCGGGCGACCTTTGGTCGCCCGGCCTCAGTGAGCGAGCGAGCGCGCAGAGAGGGAG
TGGCCAACTCCATCACTAGGGGTTCCTGCGGCCTCTAGACTCGAGCTAGACTAGCATGCTGCCCATGTAA
GGAGGCAAGGCCTGGGGACACCCGAGATGCCTGGTTATAATTAACCCAGACATGTGGCTGCCCCCCCCCC
CCCAACACCTGCTGCCTCTAAAAATAACCCTGCATGCCATGTTCCCGGCGAAGGGCCAGCTGTCCCCCGC
CAGCTAGACTCAGCACTTAGTTTAGGAACCAGTGAGCAAGTCAGCCCTTGGGGCAGCCCATACAAGGCCA
TGGGGCTGGGCAAGCTGCACGCCTGGGTCCGGGGTGGGCACGGTGCCCGGGCAACGAGCTGAAAGCTCAT
CTGCTCTCAGGGGCCCCTCCCTGGGGACAGCCCCTCCTGGCTAGTCACACCCTGTAGGCTCCTCTATATA
ACCCAGGGGCACAGGGGCTGCCCTCATTCTACCACCACCTCCACAGCACAGACAGACACTCAGGAGCCAG
CCAGCACTAATACGACTCACTATAGGGAGAGCCGCCACCATGCCGAAGAAAAAGCGCAAGGTCGAAGCGT
CCGACAAGAAGTACTCCATTGGGCTCGATATCGGCACAAACAGCGTCGGCTGGGCCGTCATTACGGACGA
GTACAAGGTGCCGAGCAAAAAATTCAAAGTTCTGGGCAATACCGATCGCCACAGCATAAAGAAGAACCTC
ATTGGCGCCCTCCTGTTCGACTCCGGGGAGACGGCCGAAGCCACGCGGCTCAAAAGAACAGCACGGCGCA
GATATACCCGCAGAAAGAATCGGATCTGCTACCTGCAGGAGATCTTTAGTAATGAGATGGCTAAGGTGGA
TGACTCTTTCTTCCATAGGCTGGAGGAGTCCTTTTTGGTGGAGGAGGATAAAAAGCACGAGCGCCACCCA
ATCTTTGGCAATATCGTGGACGAGGTGGCGTACCATGAAAAGTACCCAACCATATATCATCTGAGGAAGA
AGCTTGTAGACAGTACTGATAAGGCTGACTTGCGGTTGATCTATCTCGCGCTGGCGCATATGATCAAATT
TCGGGGACACTTCCTCATCGAGGGGGACCTGAACCCAGACAACAGCGATGTCGACAAACTCTTTATCCAA
CTGGTTCAGACTTACAATCAGCTTTTCGAAGAGAACCCGATCAACGCATCCGGAGTTGACGCCAAAGCAA
TCCTGAGCGCTAGGCTGTCCAAATCCCGGCGGCTCGAAAACCTCATCGCACAGCTCCCTGGGGAGAAGAA
GAACGGCCTGTTTGGTAATCTTATCGCCCTGTCACTCGGGCTGACCCCCAACTTTAAATCTAACTTCGAC
CTGGCCGAAGATGCCAAGCTTCAACTGAGCAAAGACACCTACGATGATGATCTCGACAATCTGCTGGCCC
AGATCGGCGACCAGTACGCAGACCTTTTTTTGGCGGCAAAGAACCTGTCAGACGCCATTCTGCTGAGTGA
TATTCTGCGAGTGAACACGGAGATCACCAAAGCTCCGCTGAGCGCTAGTATGATCAAGCGCTATGATGAG
CACCACCAAGACTTGACTTTGCTGAAGGCCCTTGTCAGACAGCAACTGCCTGAGAAGTACAAGGAAATTT
TCTTCGATCAGTCTAAAAATGGCTACGCCGGATACATTGACGGCGGAGCAAGCCAGGAGGAATTTTACAA
ATTTATTAAGCCCATCTTGGAAAAAATGGACGGCACCGAGGAGCTGCTGGTAAAGCTTAACAGAGAAGAT
CTGTTGCGCAAACAGCGCACTTTCGACAATGGAAGCATCCCCCACCAGATTCACCTGGGCGAACTGCACG
CTATCCTCAGGCGGCAAGAGGATTTCTACCCCTTTTTGAAAGATAACAGGGAAAAGATTGAGAAAATCCT
CACATTTCGGATACCCTACTATGTAGGCCCCCTCGCCCGGGGAAATTCCAGATTCGCGTGGATGACTCGC
AAATCAGAAGAGACCATCACTCCCTGGAACTTCGAGGAAGTCGTGGATAAGGGGGCCTCTGCCCAGTCCT
TCATCGAAAGGATGACTAACTTTGATAAAAATCTGCCTAACGAAAAGGTGCTTCCTAAACACTCTCTGCT
GTACGAGTACTTCACAGTTTATAACGAGCTCACCAAGGTCAAATACGTCACAGAAGGGATGAGAAAGCCA
GCATTCCTGTCTGGAGAGCAGAAGAAAGCTATCGTGGACCTCCTCTTCAAGACGAACCGGAAAGTTACCG
TGAAACAGCTCAAAGAAGACTATTTCAAAAAGATTGAATGTTTCGACTCTGTTGAAATCAGCGGAGTGGA
GGATCGCTTCAACGCATCCCTGGGAACGTATCACGATCTCCTGAAAATCATTAAAGACAAGGACTTCCTG
GACAATGAGGAGAACGAGGACATTCTTGAGGACATTGTCCTCACCCTTACGTTGTTTGAAGATAGGGAGA
TGATTGAAGAACGCTTGAAAACTTACGCTCATCTCTTCGACGACAAAGTCATGAAACAGCTCAAGAGGCG
CCGATATACAGGATGGGGGCGGCTGTCAAGAAAACTGATCAATGGGATCCGAGACAAGCAGAGTGGAAAG
ACAATCCTGGATTTTCTTAAGTCCGATGGATTTGCCAACCGGAACTTCATGCAGTTGATCCATGATGACT
CTCTCACCTTTAAGGAGGACATCCAGAAAGCACAAGTTTCTGGCCAGGGGGACAGTCTTCACGAGCACAT
CGCTAATCTTGCAGGTAGCCCAGCTATCAAAAAGGGAATACTGCAGACCGTTAAGGTCGTGGATGAACTC
GTCAAAGTAATGGGAAGGCATAAGCCCGAGAATATCGTTATCGAGATGGCCCGAGAGAACCAAACTACCC
AGAAGGGACAGAAGAACAGTAGGGAAAGGATGAAGAGGATTGAAGAGGGTATAAAAGAACTGGGGTCCCA
AATCCTTAAGGAACACCCAGTTGAAAACACCCAGCTTCAGAATGAGAAGCTCTACCTGTACTACCTGCAG
AACGGCAGGGACATGTACGTGGATCAGGAACTGGACATCAATCGGCTCTCCGACTACGACGTGGATCATA
TCGTGCCCCAGTCTTTTCTCAAAGATGATTCTATTGATAATAAAGTGTTGACAAGATCCGATAAAAATAG
AGGGAAGAGTGATAACGTCCCCTCAGAAGAAGTTGTCAAGAAAATGAAAAATTATTGGCGGCAGCTGCTG
AACGCCAAACTGATCACACAACGGAAGTTCGATAATCTGACTAAGGCTGAACGAGGTGGCCTGTCTGAGT
TGGATAAAGCCGGCTTCATCAAAAGGCAGCTTGTTGAGACACGCCAGATCACCAAGCACGTGGCCCAAAT
TCTCGATTCACGCATGAACACCAAGTACGATGAAAATGACAAACTGATTCGAGAGGTGAAAGTTATTACT
CTGAAGTCTAAGCTGGTCTCAGATTTCAGAAAGGACTTTCAGTTTTATAAGGTGAGAGAGATCAACAATT
ACCACCATGCGCATGATGCCTACCTGAATGCAGTGGTAGGCACTGCACTTATCAAAAAATATCCCAAGCT
TGAATCTGAATTTGTTTACGGAGACTATAAAGTGTACGATGTTAGGAAAATGATCGCAAAGTCTGAGCAG
GAAATAGGCAAGGCCACCGCTAAGTACTTCTTTTACAGCAATATTATGAATTTTTTCAAGACCGAGATTA
CACTGGCCAATGGAGAGATTCGGAAGCGACCACTTATCGAAACAAACGGAGAAACAGGAGAAATCGTGTG
GGACAAGGGTAGGGATTTCGCGACAGTCCGGAAGGTCCTGTCCATGCCGCAGGTGAACATCGTTAAAAAG
ACCGAAGTACAGACCGGAGGCTTCTCCAAGGAAAGTATCCTCCCGAAAAGGAACAGCGACAAGCTGATCG
CACGCAAAAAAGATTGGGACCCCAAGAAATACGGCGGATTCGATTCTCCTACAGTCGCTTACAGTGTACT
GGTTGTGGCCAAAGTGGAGAAAGGGAAGTCTAAAAAACTCAAAAGCGTCAAGGAACTGCTGGGCATCACA
ATCATGGAGCGATCAAGCTTCGAAAAAAACCCCATCGACTTTCTCGAGGCGAAAGGATATAAAGAGGTCA
AAAAAGACCTCATCATTAAGCTTCCCAAGTACTCTCTCTTTGAGCTTGAAAACGGCCGGAAACGAATGCT
CGCTAGTGCGGGCGAGCTGCAGAAAGGTAACGAGCTGGCACTGCCCTCTAAATACGTTAATTTCTTGTAT
CTGGCCAGCCACTATGAAAAGCTCAAAGGGTCTCCCGAAGATAATGAGCAGAAGCAGCTGTTCGTGGAAC
AACACAAACACTACCTTGATGAGATCATCGAGCAAATAAGCGAATTCTCCAAAAGAGTGATCCTCGCCGA
CGCTAACCTCGATAAGGTGCTTTCTGCTTACAATAAGCACAGGGATAAGCCCATCAGGGAGCAGGCAGAA
AACATTATCCACTTGTTTACTCTGACCAACTTGGGCGCGCCTGCAGCCTTCAAGTACTTCGACACCACCA
TAGACAGAAAGCGGTACACCTCTACAAAGGAGGTCCTGGACGCCACACTGATTCATCAGTCAATTACGGG
GCTCTATGAAACAAGAATCGACCTCTCTCAGCTCGGTGGAGACAGCAGGGCTGACCCCAAGAAGAAGAGG
AAGGTGGACTACAAAGACCATGACGGTGATTATAAAGATCATGACATCGATTACAAGGATGACGATGACA
AGTAGCAATAAAGGATCGTTTATTTTCATTGGAAGCGTGTGTTGGTTTTTTGATCAGGCGCGGCAGGAAC
CCCTAGTGATGGAGTTGGCCACTCCCTCTCTGCGCGCTCGCTCGCTCACTGAGGCCGGGCGACCAAAGGT
CGCCCGACGCCCGGGCTTTGCCCGGGCGGCCTCAGTGAGCGAGCGAGCGCGCAGCTGCCTGCAGGGGCGC
CTGATGCGGTATTTTCTCCTTACGCATCTGTGCGGTATTTCACACCGCATA
[95 nt withheld, positions 6702-6796]
T
[46 nt withheld, positions 6798-6843]
C
[141 nt withheld, positions 6845-6985]
CCTTTGACGTTGGAGTCCACGTTCTTT
[37 nt withheld, positions 7013-7049]
ACTCTATCTCGGGCTATTCTTTTGATTTATAAGGGATTTTGCCGATTTCGGTCTATTGGTTAAAAAATGA
GCTGATTTAACAAAAATTTAACGCGAATTTTAACAAAATATTAACGTTTACAATTTTATGGTGCACTCTC
AGTACAATCTGCTCTGATGCCGCATAGTTAAGCCAGCCCCGACACCCGCCAACACCCGCTGACGCGCCCT
GACGGGCTTGTCTGCTCCCGGCATCCGCTTACAGACAAGCTGTGACCGTCTCCGGGAGCTGCATGTGTCA
GAGGTTTTCACCGTCATCACCGAAACGCGCGAGACGAAAGGGCCTCGTGATACGCCTATTTTTATAGGTT
AATGTCATGATAATAATGGTTTCTTAGACGTCAGGTGGCACTTTTCGGGGAAATGTGCGCGGAACCCCTA
TTTGTTTATTTTTCTAAATACATTCAAATATGTATCCGCTCATGAGACAATAACCCTGATAAATGCTTCA
ATAATATTGAAAAAGGAAGAGTATGAGTATTCAACATTTCCGTGTCGCCCTTATTCCCTTTTTTGCGGCA
TTTTGCCTTCCTGTTTTTGCTCACCCAGAAACGCTGGTGAAAGTAAAAGATGCTGA
